>Addgene plasmid #219674 | pTMEM-PhoCl-Insert | addgene full sequence | sequence record 437727 | Addgene NGS Result
AAGGAGGACACGTATGGAAGTGGGCAAGTTGGGGAAGCCGTATCCGTTGCTGAATCTGGCATATGTGGGA
GTATAAGACGCGCAGCGTCGCATCAGGCATTTTTTTCTGCGCCAATGCCGGTAGATAGCAATCCGGCCCG
AGGGGCACAAAAAACCCCTCAAGACCCGTTTAGAGGCCCCAAGGGGTTATGCTACGATACCGATAGAGAT
GGGCCAATACCACATTTGTAGAGGTTTTACTTGCTTTAAAAAACCTCCCACACCTCCCCCTGAACCTGAA
ACATAAAATGAATGCAATTGTTGTTGTTAACTTGTTTATTGCAGCTTATAATGGTTACAAATAAAGCAAT
AGCATCACAAATTTCACAAATAAAGCATTTTTTTCACTGCATTCTAGTTGTGGTTTGTCCAAACTCATCA
ATGTATCTTATCATGTCTGTGAGCTGAAGGTACGCTGTATCTCAGTCAGTCAAGCTAGCAGAGGCCTGCG
GATCCCCGCGGTTACTTGTACAGCTCGTCCATTCCGCCTGTAGAGTGTCTGCCTTCGCTCCGCTCGTACT
GTTCCACCACGGTGTAGTCCTCGTTGTGGCTGGTGATGTCCAGCTTTCTGTCCACGTTGTAGGCGCCAGG
CATCTGCACGGGTTTCTTGGCCTTGTAGGTGGTCTTGAAGTCGGCCAGGTATCTGCCGCCATCCTTCAGT
CTCAGGGCCATCTTGATGTCGCCCTTCAGCACGCCATCCTCAGGATACAGTCTCTCGGTGCTGGCTTCCC
AGCCCATGGTCTTTTTCTGCATCACGGGGCCATCAGGTGGAAAGTTGGTGCCCCGCAGCTTCACTTTGTA
GATCAGGGTGCCATCTTCCAGGCTTGTATCCTGTGTCACGGTCACGGCTCCGCCGTCCTCGAAGTTCATC
ACTCTCTCCCACTTGAAGCCCTCGGGGAAGCTCTGCTTGTAGTAGTCGGGAATATCGGCAGGGTGCTTTG
TGAAGGCCCGGCTGCCGTACATAAACTGAGGGCTCAGAATGTCCCAGCTGAAAGGCAGAGGGCCGCCTTT
GGTCACTTTCAGCTTGGCGGTCTGTGTTCCCTCATAAGGTCTGCCCTCGCCTTCGCCTTCGATCTCGAAC
TCGTGGCCGTTCATGCTGCCTTCCATGTGCACCTTGAACCGCATGAACTCTTTGATCACGGCCTCGCCTT
TAGAAACCATGCCACTACCGAATTCCCCGGGGAGCATGTCAAGGTCAAAATCGTCAAGGGCATCGGCTGG
GAGCATGTCTAAGTCAAAATCGTCAAGGGCGTCGGTCGGCCCGCCGCTTTCGCACTTTAGCTGTTTCTCC
AGGCCACATATGATTAGTTCCAGGCCGAAAAGGAAGGCAGGTTCGGCTCCCTGCCGGTCGAACAGCTCAA
TTGCTTGTCTCAGAAGTGGGGGCATAGAATCGGTGGTAGGTGTCTCTCTTTCCTCTTTTGCTACTTGATG
CTCCTGTTCCTCCAATACGCAGCCCAGTGTAAAGTGGCCCACGGCGGACAGAGCGTACAGTGCGTTCTCC
AGGGAGAAGCCTTGCTGACACAGGAACGCGAGCTGATTTTCCAGGGTTTCGTACTGTTTCTCTGTTGGGC
GGGTGCCGAGATGCACTTTAGCCCCGTCGCGATGTGAGAGGAGAGCACAGCGGTATGACTTGGCGTTGTT
CCGCAGAAAGTCTTGCCATGACTCGCCTTCCAGGGGGCAGAAGTGGGTATGATGCCTGTCCAGCATCTCG
ATTGGCAGGGCATCGAGCAGGGCCCGCTTGTTCTTCACGTGCCAGTACAGGGTAGGCTGCTCAACTCCCA
GCTTTTGAGCGAGTTTCCTTGTCGTCAGGCCTTCGATACCGACACCATTGAGTAATTCCAGAGCTCCGTT
TATGACTTTGCTCTTGTCCAGTCTAGACATGCCACTACCAAGCTTTGTGCCGCCTCCGCCTCTAGGGTAC
TTTGTGAACACCCGGTTGCCGTAGTGGAAGGCGGTGGTCAGAATGTCGTAGGCGAAAGGCAGAGGGGCGC
CTTCTTTCACTTCCAGGTCGATGGTCTGGATGCCCTCAAAGGGCTTGCCGCTGCCTTCGCCTTCGATCAC
AAAGGCGTGGCCGTTCACGTTGCCTTCCATCCGCAGCTTGTTCTTCATGTCGGGCTTGATCACGCTGGTG
ATTGTCTCTTCGCCCTTAGACACCATGCCGCCGCTGCCGCCTTTGTACAGCTCGTCCATAGAATCGGTGG
AGGTCTTGGCCACGGCGTGCTCGTACAGCTTGACTTTGTTGTAGTCCTTGTCGTGGCTCAGGATCTCGAT
CCGGTGATCCACGAAGTGGCAGTCGGGCAGCTTCACGGGTTTCTGCTTCACTTTGTAGGTGGTCCGGTAG
TCGCCTCTGTAGTGTCCGCCGCCTTTCAGCAGCAGCTTCATTTTCACGTCGCCCTTCAGCACGCCATCTC
GCTCGTACATCTTCTCGGTGCTGGCTTCCCAGCCAACTGTTCTCTTCTGCATCACGGGGCCGTTTGGAGG
GAAGTTCGTGCCCTGAAAGTGGATCTTGTTGATGAAGCTGTCGCCTTCCATGGTGATGTCGTTGGTGGCG
ATACAGATGCCGCCGTCCTCGTATGTCATGGATCTCTCCCAGCTGTAGCCCTCGGGGAAGCTCTGCTTGA
AGTAGTCGGGTATGACCTCGAGATCTGAGTCCGGACTTGTACACAGCGTCGGGGGAGCTGCCTCGAAGGT
GATTAGACTGGATTCTGGGGCAGCCCCCTTCCCTGGGGGTGTGGGAGCTTTGTCTGAGGGCAGGGGGCTG
TCCACCTTGGCCCCAGACTCCTCTTCATCATCATCCATGCTGGGCCAGATGGACTGGTCTTCCACTCTCT
TCAGCCGCTCATTGAGTGCCTTCAGGGCCAGTTGCCTTCTCCGCTCGGCGTCTTGAGGGTCTGTGCCTGG
CAGGCTGATGGTGATGGAGGATGGGGCACCCACATCGTAGCGCTTCACCGTCTTCTGGCATATCTTTACC
TTCACCAGGAGGCTGTGCACCAAGTTCGCCAGCAAACCCACCACAGGCTGCAGGATCTCAGGGAAGAAAG
TGGCGAAAGCAAAGTGGTCAGCCATGTCCCCTCGGCCCCGGCTATGGCGCTGGTAGAAGCGAAGATATAC
CCAACTGGAGAGCAGCCCGAAGCCATAGGAAGCCAGCGCCGGGCTCTGGAGCAGCGTGGCGAGCCGCAGC
AGGAGCAGCAGCGCCAGCAGCAGCATGGGCATCACACTGACGCGCACCTGGGGCACTCGCAGGACCACAC
AGTCCCCCATGGTTTGCTTGAGTGCCACCAGGACGCCACCTAGGAAGCCCAAGGCGCCGTGGATACGGAC
AGTGAACAGGTAGACCAGGTTGAAGGAAGCCATGTAGGTGAGGAGGTAGGCGAAGGCCCCCAGCAGCCCT
ACAGACACATTCACCACTGAGAAGAAGATGAGCAGCTCCAAGGCCCCCCAGAGGGGCTCCAGCAAACGCC
CGGCCACCACCACCGTTGTCAGGCTGATGGCCACGTCCCACACATGCTGCTCCATCAGCCCATGGGTGGC
CAGGGTCCAGATCCAGAAGTTGGGAGGAAAGAGGTAGCCCGGGGTGACCGCCAGGCAGCCTGTGTCCACG
GCGAAGGAGAGCAGGTAGAGGAATAGTACCGCCGCACACAGAGCCTTCACCACCACGCTGGCGCTGGCCA
GAATGGCCCCCAAGTGCTGGCGGGCGCCTGGCAGGGCACGTTGCATGGTGGCGCTAGCGCGGCCGCTGGC
GGGTGTGTCGAGTGGATGGTAGGATCGACAAAGATCTGATCTGACGGTTCACTAAACCAGCTCTGCTTAT
ATAGACCTCCCACCGTACACGCCTACCGCCCATTTGCGTCAATGGGGCGGAGTTGTTACGACATTTTGGA
AAGTCCCGTTGATTTTGGTGCCAAAACAAACTCCCATTGACGTCAATGGGGTGGAGACTTGGAAATCCCC
GTGAGTCAAACCGCTATCCACGCCCATTGATGTACTGCCAAAACCGCATCAGCATGGTAATAGCGATGAC
TAATACGTAGATGTACTGCCAAGTAGGAAAGTCCCATAAGGTCATGTACTGGGCATAATGCCAGGCGGGC
CATTTACCGTCATTGACGTCAATAGGGGGCGTACTTGGCATATGATACACTTGATGTACTGCCAAGTGGG
CAGTTTACCGTAAATACTCCACCCATTGACGTCAATGGAAAGTCCCTATTGGCGTTACTATGGGAACATA
CGTCATTATTGACGTCAATGGGCGGGGGTCGTTGGGCGGTCAGCCAGGCGGGCCATTTACCGTAAGTTAT
GTAACGCGGAACTCCATATATGGGCTATGAACTAATGACCCCGTAATTGATTACTAGATCTGGCTACACT
CGATCAGCAGTTAGATAATAAAATCGCTATCCATCGAAGATGGATGTGTGTTGGTTTTTTGTGTGTGTAA
CGCAACGATTGATAGCATAACCCCTTGGGGCCTCTAAACGGGTCTTGAGGGGTTTTTTGAATTGAGAGGT
AGCTGAAGCTGCTGTTATGACCACTAGAGGGAAGAAGATACCTGTGGAGCTAATGGTCCAAGATGTCGGG
AGCCGCGATCGCTGCCAAAAAGGTAAGCTGACGATAGCTGACGAGATTCGATGCCCGACGAGCAAATGAG
CGCCACGGCTGTTCGCGTAAGCTCGAAACGACGGAGATTCGATAGAGCCAGAGTCGAGTTTAAACGATTC
GGGATCTTAAGGATAAATTTCTGGTAAGGAGGACACGTATGGAAGTGGGCAAGTTGGGGAAGCCGTATCC
GTTGCTGAATCTGGCATATGTGGGAGTATAAGACGCGCAGCGTCGCATCAGGCATTTTTTTCTGCGCCAA
TGCACCTAGAATCGGTTACCAATGCTTAATCAGTGAGGCACCTATCTCAGCGATCTGTCTATTTCGTTCA
TCCATAGTTGCCTGACTCCCCGTCGTGTAGATAACTACGATACGGGAGGGCTTACCATCTGGCCCCAGTG
CTGCAATGATACCGCGAGACCCACGCTCACCGGCTCCAGATTTATCAGCAATAAACCAGCCAGCCGGAAG
GGCCGAGCGCAGAAGTGGTCCTGCAACTTTATCCGCCTCCATCCAGTCTATCAACTGTTGCCGGGAAGCT
AGAGTAAGTAGTTCGCCAGTTAATAGTTTACGCAAGGTTGTTGCCATTGCTACAGGCATCGTGGTGTCAC
GCTCGTCGTTTGGTATGGCTTCATTCAGCTCCGGTTCCCAACGATCAAGGCGAGTTACATGATCCCCCAT
GTTGTGCAAAAAAGCGGTTAGCTCCTTCGGTCCTCCAATCGTTGTCAGAAGTAAGTTGGCCGCAGTGTTA
TCACTCATGGTTATGGCAGCACTGCATAATTCTCTTACTGTCATGCCATCCGTAAGATGCTTTTCTGTGA
CTGGTGAATACTCAACCAAGTCATTCTGAGAATAGTGTATGCGGCGACCGAGTTGCTCTTGCCCGGCGTC
AATACGGGATAATACCGCGCCACATAGCAGAACTTTAAAAGTGCTCATCATTGGAAAGCGTTCTTCGGGG
CGAAAACTCTCAAGGATCTTACCGCTGTTGAGATCCAGTTCGATGTAACCCACTCGCGCACCCAACTGAT
CTTCAGCATCTTTTACTTTCACCAGCGTTTCTGGGTGAGCAAAAACAGGAAGGCAAAATGCCGCAAAAAA
GGGAATAAGGGCGACACGGAAATGTTGAATACTCATGCGAAAGCCTCCTGCTGATCCTGTCTCTTGATAG
ATGTTTGCAAAAGCTAGGACTCGATTATACGTTGACCGATCAGACTATCAATATCTAGGTTTAAACAGAT
CGGTACGCTGCCGTGACCAGGCTTGAGTACAATATCTGACGATTGGACTTCCTGGGTCCCAAGCTGGATT
CCGACTGGCTGACTGCCAAGCAACGATATGGATCGTCGAGACTCGCACTGAGAGGATCGTTCTCGGTACA
CCAGGCGCGCCTAGCGTTACACACACAAAAAACCAACACACATCCATCTTCGATGGATAGCGATTTTATT
ATCTAAGACTAGGCTTACATACTAGCTTATTCCTTTGCCCTCGGACGAGTGCTGGGGCGTCGGTTTCCAC
TATCGGCGAGTACTTCTACACAGCCATCGGTCCAGACGGCGGCGCTTCTGCGGGCGATTTGTGTACGCCC
GACAGTCCCGGCTCCGGATCGGACGATTGCGTCGCATCGACCCTGCGCCCAAGCTGCATCATCGAAATTG
CCGTCAACCAAGCTCTGATAGAGTTGGTCAAGACCAATGCGGAGCATATACGCCCGGAGCCGGGGCGATC
CTGCAAGCTCCGGATGCCTCCGCTCGAAGTAGCGCGTCTGCTGCTCCATACAAGCCAACCACGGCCTCCA
GAAGAAGATGTTGGCGACCTCGTATTGGGAATCCCCGAACATCGCCTCGCTCCAGTCAATGACCGCTGTT
ATGCGGCCATTGTCCGTCAGGACATTGTTGGAGCCGAAATCCGCGTGCACGAGGTGCCGGACTTCGGGGC
AGTCCTCGGCCCAAAGCATCAGCTCATCGAGAGCCTGCGCGACGGACGCACTGACGGTGTCGTCCATCAC
AGTTTGCCAGTGATACACATGGGGATCAGCAATCGCGCATATGAAATCACGCCATGTAGTGTATTGACCG
ATTCCTTGCGGTCCGAATGGGCCGAACCCGCTCGTCTGGCTAAGATCGGCGGCAGCGATGGCATCCATTG
CCTCCGCGACCGGCTGCAGAACAGCGGGCAGTTCGGTTTCAGGCAGGTCTTGCAACGTGACACCCTGTGC
ACGGCGGGAGATGCAATAGGTCAGGCTCTCGCTGAACTCCCCAATGTCAAGCACTTCCGGAATCGGGAGC
GCGGCGGATGCAAAGTGCCGATAAACATAACGATCTTTGTAGAAACCATCGGCGCAGCTATTTACCCGCA
GGACATATCCACGCCCTCCTACATCGAAGCTGAAAGCACGAGATTCTTCGCCCTCCGAGAGCTGCATCAG
GTCGGAGACGCTGTCGAACTTTTCGATCAGAAACTTCTCGACAGACGTCGCGGTGAGTTCAGGCTTTTTA
CCCATGTTGTCTAACAAAAAAGCCAAAAACGGCCAGAATTTAGCGGACAATTTACAAGTCTAACACTGAA
AATTACATATTGACCCAAATGATTACATTTCAAAAGGTGCCTAAAAAACTTCACAAAACACACTCGCCAA
CCCCGAGCGCATAGTTCAAAACCGGAGCTTCAGCTACTTAAGAAGATAGGTACATAAAACCGACCAAAGA
AACTGACGCCTCACTTATCCCTCCCCTCACCAGAGGTCCGGCGCCTGTCGATTCAGGAGAGCCTACCCTA
GGCCCGAACCCTGCGTCCTGCGACGGAGAAAAGCCTACCGCACACCTACCGGCAGGTGGCCCCACCCTGC
ATTATAAGCCAACAGAACGGGTGACGTCACGACACGACGAGGGCGCGCGCTCCCAAAGGTACGGGTGCAC
TGCCCAACGGCACCGCCATAACTGCCGCCCCCGCAACAGACGACAAACCGAGTTCTCCAGTCAGTGACAA
ACTTCACGTCAGGGTCCCCAGATGGTGCCCAGCCCATCTCACCCGAATAAGAGCTTTCCCGCATTAGCGA
AGGGCTCAAGACCTTGGGTTCTTGCCGCCCACCATGCCCCCCACCTTGTTTCAACGACCTCACAGCCCGC
CTCACAAGCGTCTTCCATTCAAGACTCGGGAACAGCCGCCATTTTGCTGCGCTCCCCCCAACCCCCAGTT
CAGGGCAACCTTGCTCGCGGACCCAGACTACAGCCCTTGGCGGTCTCTCCACACGCTTCCGTCCCACCGA
GCGGCCCGGCGGCCACGAAAGCCCCGGCCAGCCCAGCAGCCCGCTACTCACCAAGTGACGATCACAGCGA
TCCACAAACAAGAACCGCGACCCAAATCCCGGCTGCGACGGAACTAGCTGTGCCACACCCGGCGCGTCCT
TATATAATCATCGGCGTTCACCGCCCCACGGAGATCCCTCCGCAGAATCGCCGAGAAGGGACTACTTTTC
CTCGCCTGTTCCGCTCTCTGGAAAGAAAACCAGTGCCCTAGAGTCACCCAAGTCCCGTCCTAAAATGTCC
TTCTGCTGATACTGGGGTTCTAAGGCCGAGTCTTATGAGCAGCGGGCCGCTGTCCTGAGCGTCCGGGCGG
AAGGATCAGGACGCTCCTGCGCCCTTCGTCTGACGTGGCAGCGCTCGCCGTGACGAGGGGGGCGCCCGCG
GGAGGCGCCAAAACCCGGCGCGGAGGCCAGGCGCGCCCCGATTTCGATATTCCTCGGATCTCGGATAGAT
CGGGATTGAGGATGTAGGTTGAACTTCTCTCGGGTGATCCCGATCTCGGATATTCGGGATTGGAGTAATA
CCTGGCGATAGGCGCTGCCAAGCAATAGCCAAGGCGCAAGGCCGGCCAAGAGACTTGCGATAGTTCGTTC
GAGAGGTAGCCTGCAAGATGGATCGGACGAAAGGTTTGAAGATTTTCCGACGAGGGCCTTGGAGAGTTCG
GAAATTTAAATGCAACTATGGATGAACGAAATAGACAGATCGCTGAGATAGGTGCCTCACTGATTAAGCA
TTGGTAACTGTCAGACCAAGTTTACTCATATATACTTTAGATTGATTTAAAACTTCATTTTTAATTTAAA
AGGATCTAGGTGAAGATCCTTTTTGATAATCTCATGACCAAAATCCCTTAACGTGAGTTTTCGTTCCACT
GAGCGTCAGACCCCGTAGAAAAGATCAAAGGATCTTCTTGAGATCCTTTTTTTCTGCGCGTAATCTGCTG
CTTGCAAACAAAAAAACCACCGCTACCAGCGGTGGTTTGTTTGCCGGATCAAGAGCTACCAACTCTTTTT
CCGAAGGTAACTGGCTTCAGCAGAGCGCAGATACCAAATACTGTTCTTCTAGTGTAGCCGTAGTTAGGCC
ACCACTTCAAGAACTCTGTAGCACCGCCTACATACCTCGCTCTGCTAATCCTGTTACCAGTGGCTGCTGC
CAGTGGCGATAAGTCGTGTCTTACCGGGTTGGACTCAAGACGATAGTTACCGGATAAGGCGCAGCGGTCG
GGCTGAACGGGGGGTTCGTGCACACAGCCCAGCTTGGAGCGAACGACCTACACCGAACTGAGATACCTAC
AGCGTGAGCTATGAGAAAGCGCCACGCTTCCCGAAGGGAGAAAGGCGGACAGGTATCCGGTAAGCGGCAG
GGTCGGAACAGGAGAGCGCACGAGGGAGCTTCCAGGGGGAAACGCCTGGTATCTTTATAGTCCTGTCGGG
TTTCGCCACCTCTGACTTGAGCGTCGATTTTTGTGATGCTCGTCAGGGGGGCGGAGCCTATGGAAAAACG
CCAGCAACGCGGCCTTTTTACGGTTCCTGGCCTTTTGCTGGCCTTTTGCTCACATGATTTAAATGAAACT
CGTAATCGGAGAACGGGTGCAATAGCAAGGACCAGATCGAACTTGACTGACGCAATTCTGAGCGTAGTCG
AAACCCAGACAAGTCGATCTCGCCAAGTAGCTGACTTGACTGGTTAATTAAGTTTCGATAGCCCAAGGTA
ACCAATGAGATTAGGGAGGGAAGAAAGTTTGATGAACTACTTCTGACCCCTAGTGGTGTCCAGAAAAGAC
CATTAAAGGAATGTCTTGATCGAAATCGAGAGATCGCCTGCAGGATAGCTGACGACCTTAAGGATAAATT
TCTGGT
Features (pLannotate 1.2.2; 23 found; start..end, strand, type, name):
    148..194     -  terminator     T7 terminator: transcription terminator for bacteriophage T7 RNA polymerase
    217..286     +  CDS            large T antigen (fragment): large T antigen from SV40 (simian virus 40)
    309..430     +  polyA_signal   SV40 poly(A) signal: SV40 polyadenylation signal
    505..1200    -  CDS            mScarlet: mScarlet is a basic (constitutively fluorescent) red fluorescent protein published in 2016, derived from synthetic construct. It has moderate acid sensitivity.
   1216..1920    -  CDS            rtTA3: reverse tetracycline transactivator 3 activates expression from Tet-responsive promoters in the presence of doxycycline
   1951..2166    -  CDS            scleFP1 (fragment): scleFP1 is a fluorescent protein published in 2009, derived from Scleractinia sp. Lizard Island 38.
   2212..2679    -  CDS            mMaple (fragment): mMaple is a photoconvertible green fluorescent protein published in 2012, derived from Clavularia sp.. It has high acid sensitivity.
   2704..3756    -  CDS            TMEM115: TM115_HUMAN - Also known as PL6 From Homo sapiens (Human).
   3839..3890    -  promoter       CMVd2 promoter: truncated human cytomegalovirus (CMV) immediate early promoter that yields moderately reduced expression relative to the full-length promoter
   3953..3970    +  promoter       CMV promoter (fragment): human cytomegalovirus (CMV) immediate early promoter
   4043..4346    -  enhancer       CMV enhancer: human cytomegalovirus immediate early enhancer
   4427..4475    +  polyA_signal   poly(A) signal: synthetic polyadenylation signal
   4493..4539    +  terminator     T7 terminator: transcription terminator for bacteriophage T7 RNA polymerase
   4544..4615    -  misc_feature   5' β-globin insulator: insulator upstream of the human β-globin locus (Farrell et al., 2002)
   4767..4903    -  terminator     rrnG terminator: transcription terminator from the E. coli ribosomal RNA rrnG operon (Albrechtsen et al., 1991)
   4916..5776    -  CDS            AmpR: β-lactamase; bla; confers resistance to ampicillin, carbenicillin, and related antibiotics
   6042..6090    -  polyA_signal   poly(A) signal: synthetic polyadenylation signal
   6118..7139    -  CDS            HygR (fragment): hygromycin B phosphotransferase confers resistance to hygromycin
   7149..8358    -  promoter       UbC promoter: human ubiquitin C promoter
   8622..8686    +  CDS            bla(M) (fragment): β-lactamase lacking the signal sequence; bla(M); allows cytosolic expression of β-lactamase
   8858..9446    +  rep_origin     ori: high-copy-number ColE1/pMB1/pBR322/pUC origin of replication
   9672..9743    -  misc_feature   3' β-globin insulator: insulator downstream of the human β-globin locus (Farrell et al., 2002)
   9788..118     -  terminator     rrnG terminator (across the origin): transcription terminator from the E. coli ribosomal RNA rrnG operon (Albrechtsen et al., 1991)
