[The description below was written by a language model from this plasmid's Addgene catalogue record and pLannotate feature annotations shown in this document.]
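Description:
pTMEM-PhoCl-Insert is a 9.8 kb mammalian expression plasmid built on the pCMVHygro backbone. It is propagated in E. coli through a high-copy ColE1/pUC-type origin with ampicillin selection (AmpR), and it carries a hygromycin phosphotransferase cassette driven by the human ubiquitin C promoter with a synthetic poly(A) signal for selecting transfected mammalian cells. The annotation also shows β-globin insulator elements and bacterial rrnG and T7 terminators flanking the functional units, which presumably limit transcriptional read-through between cassettes.

The payload is a single fusion open reading frame on the reverse strand, expressed from the CMV enhancer/promoter and terminated by an SV40 poly(A) signal. Reading from the promoter, it encodes human TMEM115, then a region annotated as mMaple and scleFP1 fragments, then the reverse tetracycline transactivator rtTA3, and finally the red fluorescent protein mScarlet. The mMaple/scleFP1 matches most likely correspond to PhoCl, the tag named in the catalogue entry, a photocleavable protein engineered from a photoconvertible fluorescent protein of this family; the annotation tool does not label it as such. PhoCl breaks its own backbone on violet light illumination, so it serves as a light-severable linker between the TMEM115 membrane anchor and the downstream cargo.

According to the stated purpose, the design cages a protein of interest by tethering its cytosolic N-terminus, with rtTA3-mScarlet occupying the cargo position in this version. Illumination should release the fluorescent cargo from the anchor, consistent with the associated work on optogenetically controlled release of single molecules. The name suggests the cargo can be exchanged for other inserts, though the record does not describe the cloning sites for doing so.
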