Addgene plasmid #219674: pTMEM-PhoCl-Insert
Purpose: Caging at cytosolic N-ter of POI: TMEM-PhoCl-rtta3mScarlet
Depositing lab: Helge Ewers. Publication: An optogenetic method for the controlled release of single molecules. Kashyap P, Bertelli S, Cao F, Kostritskaia Y, Blank F, Srikanth NA, Schlack-Leigers C, Saleppico R, Bierhuizen D, Lu X, Nickel W, Campbell RE, Plested AJR, Stauber T, Taylor MJ, Ewers H. Nat Methods. 2024 Mar 8. doi: 10.1038/s41592-024-02204-x. PubMed 38459384.
Backbone
  Vector backbone: pCMVHygro
  Vector type: Mammalian Expression
  Selectable markers: Hygromycin
Growth in bacteria
  Bacterial resistance: Ampicillin, 100 μg/mL
  Growth temperature: 37°C
  Growth strain: DH5alpha
  Copy number: Unknown
Gene/Insert
  Gene/Insert name: TMEM-PhoCl-rtTA3
  Promoter: CMV
  Tag / fusion protein: PhoCl
  Cloning method: Gibson Cloning
  Sequencing primers: 5′ CMV; 3′ T7 term
Terms and licenses: Academic/Nonprofit Terms; Industry Terms
How to cite: pTMEM-PhoCl-Insert was a gift from Helge Ewers (Addgene plasmid # 219674 ; http://n2t.net/addgene:219674 ; RRID:Addgene_219674)
